# Supplementary material for: Transformation and gene editing in the bioenergy grass Miscanthus
Source: Biotechnol Biofuels Bioprod. 2022 Dec 28;15:148. doi: 10.1186/s13068-022-02241-8 (PMC9798709; doi:10.1186/s13068-022-02241-8)
Supplement: Supplementary file 3 — Additional file 3. Sequence and detailed map of pHA194. Description: Sequence and annotation of all the parts in pHA194 plasmid; format: GenBank sequence format. [file 13068_2022_2241_MOESM3_ESM.gb]

LOCUS       Exported               16797 bp DNA     circular SYN 05-MAY-2022
DEFINITION  Plasmid containing Cas9 and three sgRNA constructs targeting lemon 
            white1 gene in Miscanthus. This plasmid is derived from pPTN1399 
            which was obtained from Dr. Tom Clemente at University of Nebraska-
            Lincoln.
ACCESSION   <unknown
VERSION     .
KEYWORDS    .
SOURCE      synthetic DNA construct
  ORGANISM  synthetic DNA construct
REFERENCE   1  (bases 1 to 16797)
  AUTHORS   .
  TITLE     Direct Submission
  JOURNAL   Exported May 5, 2022 from SnapGene Viewer 5.3.2
            https://www.snapgene.com
FEATURES             Location/Qualifiers
     source          1..16797
                     /organism="synthetic DNA construct"
                     /mol_type="other DNA"
     polyA_signal    complement(join(1..136,16775..16797))
                     /label=CaMV poly(A) signal
                     /note="pLannotate"
                     /note="/database=addgene"
                     /note="/fragment=True"
                     /note="/identity=98.137"
                     /note="/match_length=91.47727272727273"
                     /note="/other=polyA signal"
     misc_feature    complement(138..157)
                     /label=MCS
                     /note="pLannotate"
                     /note="/database=addgene"
                     /note="/fragment=True"
                     /note="/identity=100.0"
                     /note="/match_length=36.84210526315789"
                     /note="/other=misc feature"
     CDS             161..247
                     /codon_start=1
                     /label=lacZ
                     /note="pLannotate"
                     /note="/database=addgene"
                     /note="/fragment=True"
                     /note="/identity=100.0"
                     /note="/match_length=2.861788617886179"
                     /note="/other=CDS"
                     /translation="HWPSFYNVVTGKTLALPNLIALQHIPLSP"
     promoter        267..712
                     /label=OsU6a promoter
                     /note="/created_by=mbelaffif"
     misc_feature    713..732
                     /label=lw1G1
                     /note="/created_by=mbelaffif"
                     /note="/modified_by=mbelaffif"
     misc_RNA        733..807
                     /label=gRNA scaffold
                     /note="pLannotate"
                     /note="/database=addgene"
                     /note="/fragment=False"
                     /note="/identity=100.0"
                     /note="/match_length=100.0"
                     /note="/other=misc RNA"
     protein_bind    complement(820..849)
                     /label=attL2
                     /note="pLannotate"
                     /note="/database=addgene"
                     /note="/fragment=True"
                     /note="/identity=100.0"
                     /note="/match_length=31.0"
                     /note="/other=protein bind"
     promoter        850..1181
                     /label=OsU6b promoter
                     /note="/created_by=mbelaffif"
                     /note="/modified_by=mbelaffif"
     misc_feature    1183..1202
                     /label=lw1G2
                     /note="/created_by=mbelaffif"
                     /note="/modified_by=mbelaffif"
     misc_RNA        1203..1277
                     /label=gRNA scaffold
                     /note="pLannotate"
                     /note="/database=addgene"
                     /note="/fragment=False"
                     /note="/identity=100.0"
                     /note="/match_length=100.0"
                     /note="/other=misc RNA"
     protein_bind    complement(1290..1318)
                     /label=attL2
                     /note="pLannotate"
                     /note="/database=addgene"
                     /note="/fragment=True"
                     /note="/identity=100.0"
                     /note="/match_length=30.0"
                     /note="/other=protein bind"
     promoter        1320..1681
                     /label=TaU6
                     /note="/created_by=mbelaffif"
     misc_feature    1682..1701
                     /label=lw1G3
                     /note="/created_by=mbelaffif"
                     /note="/modified_by=mbelaffif"
     misc_RNA        1702..1776
                     /label=gRNA scaffold
                     /note="pLannotate"
                     /note="/database=addgene"
                     /note="/fragment=False"
                     /note="/identity=100.0"
                     /note="/match_length=100.0"
                     /note="/other=misc RNA"
     protein_bind    complement(1789..1817)
                     /label=attL2
                     /note="pLannotate"
                     /note="/database=addgene"
                     /note="/fragment=True"
                     /note="/identity=100.0"
                     /note="/match_length=30.0"
                     /note="/other=protein bind"
     misc_feature    1827..1844
                     /label=MCS
                     /note="pLannotate"
                     /note="/database=addgene"
                     /note="/fragment=True"
                     /note="/identity=100.0"
                     /note="/match_length=33.33333333333333"
                     /note="/other=misc feature"
     protein_bind    1876..1897
                     /label=lac operator
                     /note="pLannotate"
                     /note="/database=addgene"
                     /note="/fragment=False"
                     /note="/identity=100.0"
                     /note="/match_length=95.83333333333334"
                     /note="/other=protein bind"
     promoter        complement(1902..1931)
                     /label=lac promoter
                     /note="pLannotate"
                     /note="/database=addgene"
                     /note="/fragment=False"
                     /note="/identity=96.875"
                     /note="/match_length=100.0"
                     /note="/other=promoter"
     protein_bind    1947..1967
                     /label=CAP binding site
                     /note="pLannotate"
                     /note="/database=addgene"
                     /note="/fragment=False"
                     /note="/identity=100.0"
                     /note="/match_length=100.0"
                     /note="/other=protein bind"
     CDS             complement(1981..2068)
                     /codon_start=1
                     /label=lacI
                     /note="pLannotate"
                     /note="/database=addgene"
                     /note="/fragment=True"
                     /note="/identity=100.0"
                     /note="/match_length=8.21791320406279"
                     /note="/other=CDS"
                     /translation="QYANRLSPRVGRFINAAGTTGFPTGKRAV"
     promoter        2159..2834
                     /label=CaMV 35S promoter (enhanced)
                     /note="pLannotate"
                     /note="/database=addgene"
                     /note="/fragment=False"
                     /note="/identity=100.0"
                     /note="/match_length=100.0"
                     /note="/other=promoter"
     CDS             2898..3694
                     /codon_start=1
                     /label=NeoR/KanR
                     /note="pLannotate"
                     /note="/database=addgene"
                     /note="/fragment=False"
                     /note="/identity=100.0"
                     /note="/match_length=100.0"
                     /note="/other=CDS"
                     /translation="MGIEQDGLHAGSPAAWVERLFGYDWAQQTIGCSDAAVFRLSAQGR
                     PVLFVKTDLSGALNELQDEAARLSWLATTGVPCAAVLDVVTEAGRDWLLLGEVPGQDLL
                     SSHLAPAEKVSIMADAMRRLHTLDPATCPFDHQAKHRIERARTRMEAGLVDQDDLDEEH
                     QGLAPAELFARLKARMPDGEDLVVTHGDACLPNIMVENGRFSGFIDCGRLGVADRYQDI
                     ALATRDIAEELGGEWADRFLVLYGIAAPDSQRIAFYRLLDEFF"
     polyA_signal    complement(3752..3925)
                     /label=CaMV poly(A) signal
                     /note="pLannotate"
                     /note="/database=addgene"
                     /note="/fragment=False"
                     /note="/identity=99.432"
                     /note="/match_length=100.0"
                     /note="/other=polyA signal"
     misc_feature    complement(4004..4027)
                     /label=LB T-DNA repeat
                     /note="pLannotate"
                     /note="/database=addgene"
                     /note="/fragment=False"
                     /note="/identity=100.0"
                     /note="/match_length=100.0"
                     /note="/other=misc feature"
     promoter        4285..4309
                     /label=Pc promoter
                     /note="pLannotate"
                     /note="/database=addgene"
                     /note="/fragment=True"
                     /note="/identity=100.0"
                     /note="/match_length=89.65517241379311"
                     /note="/other=promoter"
     CDS             4486..4541
                     /codon_start=1
                     /label=GmR
                     /note="pLannotate"
                     /note="/database=addgene"
                     /note="/fragment=True"
                     /note="/identity=96.491"
                     /note="/match_length=10.674157303370785"
                     /note="/other=CDS"
                     /translation="MLWSSNDVTQQGSRPKTK"
     CDS             4549..5339
                     /codon_start=1
                     /label=SmR
                     /note="pLannotate"
                     /note="/database=addgene"
                     /note="/fragment=False"
                     /note="/identity=100.0"
                     /note="/match_length=100.0"
                     /note="/other=CDS"
                     /translation="MGEAVIAEVSTQLSEVVGVIERHLEPTLLAVHLYGSAVDGGLKPH
                     SDIDLLVTVTVRLDETTRRALINDLLETSASPGESEILRAVEVTIVVHDDIIPWRYPAK
                     RELQFGEWQRNDILAGIFEPATIDIDLAILLTKAREHSVALVGPAAEELFDPVPEQDLF
                     EALNETLTLWNSPPDWAGDERNVVLTLSRIWYSAVTGKIAPKDVAADWAMERLPAQYQP
                     VILEARQAYLGQEEDRLASRADQLEEFVHYVKGEITKVVGK"
     rep_origin      5586..6173
                     /label=ori
                     /note="pLannotate"
                     /note="/database=addgene"
                     /note="/fragment=False"
                     /note="/identity=100.0"
                     /note="/match_length=100.0"
                     /note="/other=rep_origin"
     misc_feature    6360..6499
                     /label=bom
                     /note="pLannotate"
                     /note="/database=addgene"
                     /note="/fragment=False"
                     /note="/identity=99.296"
                     /note="/match_length=100.0"
                     /note="/other=misc feature"
     CDS             complement(6602..6640)
                     /codon_start=1
                     /label=rop
                     /note="pLannotate"
                     /note="/database=addgene"
                     /note="/fragment=True"
                     /note="/identity=100.0"
                     /note="/match_length=21.164021164021165"
                     /note="/other=CDS"
                     /translation="CLARFGDDGENL"
     rep_origin      complement(6844..7037)
                     /direction=LEFT
                     /label=pVS1 oriV
                     /note="pLannotate"
                     /note="/database=addgene"
                     /note="/fragment=False"
                     /note="/identity=99.49"
                     /note="/match_length=100.0"
                     /note="/other=rep_origin"
     regulatory      complement(7104..8176)
                     /label=pVS1 RepA
                     /note="pLannotate"
                     /note="/database=addgene"
                     /note="/fragment=False"
                     /note="/identity=100.0"
                     /note="/match_length=100.0"
                     /note="/modified_by=mbelaffif"
                     /note="/other=CDS"
     regulatory      complement(8606..9234)
                     /label=pVS1 StaA
                     /note="pLannotate"
                     /note="/database=addgene"
                     /note="/fragment=False"
                     /note="/identity=100.0"
                     /note="/match_length=100.0"
                     /note="/modified_by=mbelaffif"
                     /note="/other=CDS"
     misc_feature    complement(10546..10569)
                     /label=RB T-DNA repeat
                     /note="pLannotate"
                     /note="/database=addgene"
                     /note="/fragment=False"
                     /note="/identity=100.0"
                     /note="/match_length=100.0"
                     /note="/other=misc feature"
     CDS             complement(10634..10789)
                     /codon_start=1
                     /label=lacZ
                     /note="pLannotate"
                     /note="/database=addgene"
                     /note="/fragment=True"
                     /note="/identity=100.0"
                     /note="/match_length=5.105691056910569"
                     /note="/other=CDS"
                     /translation="TGRRFTTS*LGKPWRYPT*SPCSTSPFRQLA**RRGPHRSPFPTV
                     AQPEWRM"
     promoter        10799..12538
                     /label=SobicUBI4
                     /note="/created_by=mbelaffif"
     misc_feature    12569..16671
                     /label=Cas9
                     /label=nonstandard type: swissprot
                     /note="pLannotate"
                     /note="/database=swissprot"
                     /note="/fragment=False"
                     /note="/identity=100.0"
                     /note="/match_length=100.0"
                     /note="/modified_by=mbelaffif"
                     /note="/other=swissprot"
     CDS             16679..16698
                     /codon_start=1
                     /label=SV40 NLS
                     /note="pLannotate"
                     /note="/database=addgene"
                     /note="/fragment=False"
                     /note="/identity=100.0"
                     /note="/match_length=100.0"
                     /note="/other=CDS"
                     /translation="PKKKRK"
ORIGIN
        1 agttcccaga taagggaatt agggttctta tagggtttcg ctcatgtgtt gagcatataa
       61 gaaaccctta gtatgtattt gtatttgtaa aatacttcta tcaataaaat ttctaattcc
      121 taaaaccaaa atccagtgac ctgcaggcat gcaagcttgg cactggccgt cgttttacaa
      181 cgtcgtgact gggaaaaccc tggcgttacc caacttaatc gccttgcagc acatccccct
      241 ttcgccaggg ggatccccat ttaaattttt ttcctgtagt tttcccacaa ccatttttta
      301 ccatccgaat gataggatag gaaaaatatc caagtgaaca gtattcctat aaaattcccg
      361 taaaaagcct gcaatccgaa tgagccctga agtctgaact agccggtcac ctgtacaggc
      421 tatcgagatg ccatacaaga gacggtagta ggaactagga agacgatggt tgattcgtca
      481 ggcgaaatcg tcgtcctgca gtcgcatcta tgggcctgga cggaataggg gaaaaagttg
      541 gccggatagg agggaaaggc ccaggtgctt acgtgcgagg taggcctggg ctctcagcac
      601 ttcgattcgt tggcaccggg gtaggatgca atagagagca acgtttagta ccacctcgct
      661 tagctagagc aaactggact gccttatatg cgcgggtgct ggcttggctg ccggaggcct
      721 acggattctg ctgttttaga gctagaaata gcaagttaaa ataaggctag tccgttatca
      781 acttgaaaaa gtggcaccga gtcggtgctt tttttctaga cccagctttc ttgtacaaag
      841 ttggcattat gcaagaacga actaagccgg acaaaaaaaa aaggagcaca tatacaaacc
      901 ggttttattc atgaatggtc acgatggatg atggggctca gacttgagct acgaggccgc
      961 aggcgagaga agcctagtgt gctctctgct tgtttgggcc gtaacggagg atacggccca
     1021 cgagcgtgta ctaccgcgcg ggatgccgct gggcgctgcg ggggccgttg gatggggatc
     1081 ggtgggtcgc gggagcgttg aggggagaca ggtttagtac cacctcgcct accgaacaat
     1141 gaagaaccca ccttataacc ccgcgcgctg ccgcttgtgt tgtgttgata cgacctgccc
     1201 ttgttttaga gctagaaata gcaagttaaa ataaggctag tccgttatca acttgaaaaa
     1261 gtggcaccga gtcggtgctt tttttctaga cccagctttc ttgtacaaag ttggcattag
     1321 accaagcccg ttattctgac agttctggtg ctcaacacat ttatatttat caaggagcac
     1381 attgttactc actgctagga gggaatcgaa ctaggaatat tgatcagagg aactacgaga
     1441 gagctgaaga taactgccct ctagctctca ctgatctggg tcgcatagtg agatgcagcc
     1501 cacgtgagtt cagcaacggt ctagcgctgg gcttttaggc ccgcatgatc gggcttttgt
     1561 cgggtggtcg acgtgttcac gattggggag agcaacgcag cagttcctct tagtttagtc
     1621 ccacctcgcc tgtccagcag agttctgacc ggtttataaa ctcgcttgct gcatcagact
     1681 tgaaatcatt cctgttgatg cgttttagag ctagaaatag caagttaaaa taaggctagt
     1741 ccgttatcaa cttgaaaaag tggcaccgag tcggtgcttt ttttctagac ccagctttct
     1801 tgtacaaagt tggcattaat ttaaatgggt accgagctcg aattcgtaat catgtcatag
     1861 ctgtttcctg tgtgaaattg ttatccgctc acaattccac acaacatacg agccggaagc
     1921 ataaagtgta aagcctgggg tgcctaatga gtgagctaac tcacattaat tgcgttgcgc
     1981 tcactgcccg ctttccagtc gggaaacctg tcgtgccagc tgcattaatg aatcggccaa
     2041 cgcgcgggga gaggcggttt gcgtattggc tagagcagct tgccaacatg gtggagcacg
     2101 acactctcgt ctactccaag aatatcaaag atacagtctc agaagaccaa agggctattg
     2161 agacttttca acaaagggta atatcgggaa acctcctcgg attccattgc ccagctatct
     2221 gtcacttcat caaaaggaca gtagaaaagg aaggtggcac ctacaaatgc catcattgcg
     2281 ataaaggaaa ggctatcgtt caagatgcct ctgccgacag tggtcccaaa gatggacccc
     2341 cacccacgag gagcatcgtg gaaaaagaag acgttccaac cacgtcttca aagcaagtgg
     2401 attgatgtga acatggtgga gcacgacact ctcgtctact ccaagaatat caaagataca
     2461 gtctcagaag accaaagggc tattgagact tttcaacaaa gggtaatatc gggaaacctc
     2521 ctcggattcc attgcccagc tatctgtcac ttcatcaaaa ggacagtaga aaaggaaggt
     2581 ggcacctaca aatgccatca ttgcgataaa ggaaaggcta tcgttcaaga tgcctctgcc
     2641 gacagtggtc ccaaagatgg acccccaccc acgaggagca tcgtggaaaa agaagacgtt
     2701 ccaaccacgt cttcaaagca agtggattga tgtgatatct ccactgacgt aagggatgac
     2761 gcacaatccc actatccttc gcaagaccct tcctctatat aaggaagttc atttcatttg
     2821 gagaggacac gctgaaatca ccagtctctc tctacaaatc tatctctctc gagctttcgc
     2881 agatctgtcg atcgaccatg gggattgaac aagatggatt gcacgcaggt tctccggccg
     2941 cttgggtgga gaggctattc ggctatgact gggcacaaca gacaatcggc tgctctgatg
     3001 ccgccgtgtt tcggctgtca gcgcaggggc gcccggttct ttttgtcaag accgacctgt
     3061 ccggtgccct gaatgaactc caggacgagg cagcgcggct atcgtggctg gccacgacgg
     3121 gcgttccttg cgcagctgtg ctcgacgttg tcactgaagc gggaagggac tggctgctat
     3181 tgggcgaagt gccggggcag gatctcctgt catctcacct tgctcctgcc gagaaagtat
     3241 ccatcatggc tgatgcaatg cggcggctgc atacgcttga tccggctacc tgcccattcg
     3301 accaccaagc gaaacatcgc atcgagcgag cacgtactcg gatggaagcc ggtcttgtcg
     3361 atcaggatga tctggacgaa gagcatcagg ggctcgcgcc agccgaactg ttcgccaggc
     3421 tcaaggcgcg catgcccgac ggcgaggatc tcgtcgtgac acatggcgat gcctgcttgc
     3481 cgaatatcat ggtggaaaat ggccgctttt ctggattcat cgactgtggc cggctgggtg
     3541 tggcggaccg ctatcaggac atagcgttgg ctacccgtga tattgctgaa gagcttggcg
     3601 gcgaatgggc tgaccgcttc ctcgtgcttt acggtatcgc cgctcccgat tcgcagcgca
     3661 tcgccttcta tcgccttctt gacgagttct tctgagcggg actctggggt tcggatcgat
     3721 cctctagcta gagtcgatcg acaagctcga gtttctccat aataatgtgt gagtagttcc
     3781 cagataaggg aattagggtt cctatagggt ttcgctcatg tgttgagcat ataagaaacc
     3841 cttagtatgt atttgtattt gtaaaatact tctatcaata aaatttctaa ttcctaaaac
     3901 caaaatccag tactaaaatc cagatccccc gaattaattc ggcgttaatt cagtacatta
     3961 aaaacgtccg caatgtgtta ttaagttgtc taagcgtcaa tttgtttaca ccacaatata
     4021 tcctgccacc agccagccaa cagctccccg accggcagct cggcacaaaa tcaccactcg
     4081 atacaggcag cccatcagtc cgggacggcg tcagcgggag agccgttgta aggcggcaga
     4141 ctttgctcat gttaccgatg ctattcggaa gaacggcaac taagctgccg ggtttgaaac
     4201 acggatgatc tcgcggaggg tagcatgttg attgtaacga tgacagagcg ttgctgcctg
     4261 tgatcaattc gggcacgaac ccagtggaca taagcctgtt cggttcgtaa gctgtaatgc
     4321 aagtagcgta tgcgctcacg caactggtcc agaaccttga ccgaacgcag cggtggtaac
     4381 ggcgcagtgg cggttttcat ggcttgttat gactgttttt ttggggtaca gtctatgcct
     4441 cgggcatcca agcagcaagc gcgttacgcc gtgggtcgat gtttgatgtt atggagcagc
     4501 aacgatgtta cgcagcaggg cagtcgccct aaaacaaagt taaacatcat gggggaagcg
     4561 gtgatcgccg aagtatcgac tcaactatca gaggtagttg gcgtcatcga gcgccatctc
     4621 gaaccgacgt tgctggccgt acatttgtac ggctccgcag tggatggcgg cctgaagcca
     4681 cacagtgata ttgatttgct ggttacggtg accgtaaggc ttgatgaaac aacgcggcga
     4741 gctttgatca acgacctttt ggaaacttcg gcttcccctg gagagagcga gattctccgc
     4801 gctgtagaag tcaccattgt tgtgcacgac gacatcattc cgtggcgtta tccagctaag
     4861 cgcgaactgc aatttggaga atggcagcgc aatgacattc ttgcaggtat cttcgagcca
     4921 gccacgatcg acattgatct ggctatcttg ctgacaaaag caagagaaca tagcgttgcc
     4981 ttggtaggtc cagcggcgga ggaactcttt gatccggttc ctgaacagga tctatttgag
     5041 gcgctaaatg aaaccttaac gctatggaac tcgccgcccg actgggctgg cgatgagcga
     5101 aatgtagtgc ttacgttgtc ccgcatttgg tacagcgcag taaccggcaa aatcgcgccg
     5161 aaggatgtcg ctgccgactg ggcaatggag cgcctgccgg cccagtatca gcccgtcata
     5221 cttgaagcta gacaggctta tcttggacaa gaagaagatc gcttggcctc gcgcgcagat
     5281 cagttggaag aatttgtcca ctacgtgaaa ggcgagatca ccaaggtagt cggcaaataa
     5341 tgtctagcta gaaattcgtt caagccgacg ccgcttcgcg gcgcggctta actcaagcgt
     5401 tagatgcact aagcacataa ttgctcacag ccaaactatc aggtcaagtc tgcttttatt
     5461 atttttaagc gtgcataata agccctacac aaattgggag atatatcatg catgaccaaa
     5521 atcccttaac gtgagttttc gttccactga gcgtcagacc ccgtagaaaa gatcaaagga
     5581 tcttcttgag atcctttttt tctgcgcgta atctgctgct tgcaaacaaa aaaaccaccg
     5641 ctaccagcgg tggtttgttt gccggatcaa gagctaccaa ctctttttcc gaaggtaact
     5701 ggcttcagca gagcgcagat accaaatact gtccttctag tgtagccgta gttaggccac
     5761 cacttcaaga actctgtagc accgcctaca tacctcgctc tgctaatcct gttaccagtg
     5821 gctgctgcca gtggcgataa gtcgtgtctt accgggttgg actcaagacg atagttaccg
     5881 gataaggcgc agcggtcggg ctgaacgggg ggttcgtgca cacagcccag cttggagcga
     5941 acgacctaca ccgaactgag atacctacag cgtgagctat gagaaagcgc cacgcttccc
     6001 gaagggagaa aggcggacag gtatccggta agcggcaggg tcggaacagg agagcgcacg
     6061 agggagcttc cagggggaaa cgcctggtat ctttatagtc ctgtcgggtt tcgccacctc
     6121 tgacttgagc gtcgattttt gtgatgctcg tcaggggggc ggagcctatg gaaaaacgcc
     6181 agcaacgcgg cctttttacg gttcctggcc ttttgctggc cttttgctca catgttcttt
     6241 cctgcgttat cccctgattc tgtggataac cgtattaccg cctttgagtg agctgatacc
     6301 gctcgccgca gccgaacgac cgagcgcagc gagtcagtga gcgaggaagc ggaagagcgc
     6361 ctgatgcggt attttctcct tacgcatctg tgcggtattt cacaccgcat atggtgcact
     6421 ctcagtacaa tctgctctga tgccgcatag ttaagccagt atacactccg ctatcgctac
     6481 gtgactgggt catggctgcg ccccgacacc cgccaacacc cgctgacgcg ccctgacggg
     6541 cttgtctgct cccggcatcc gcttacagac aagctgtgac cgtctccggg agctgcatgt
     6601 gtcagaggtt ttcaccgtca tcaccgaaac gcgcgaggca gggtgccttg atgtgggcgc
     6661 cggcggtcga gtggcgacgg cgcggcttgt ccgcgccctg gtagattgcc tggccgtagg
     6721 ccagccattt ttgagcggcc agcggccgcg ataggccgac gcgaagcggc ggggcgtagg
     6781 gagcgcagcg accgaagggt aggcgctttt tgcagctctt cggctgtgcg ctggccagac
     6841 agttatgcac aggccaggcg ggttttaaga gttttaataa gttttaaaga gttttaggcg
     6901 gaaaaatcgc cttttttctc ttttatatca gtcacttaca tgtgtgaccg gttcccaatg
     6961 tacggctttg ggttcccaat gtacgggttc cggttcccaa tgtacggctt tgggttccca
     7021 atgtacgtgc tatccacagg aaagagacct tttcgacctt tttcccctgc tagggcaatt
     7081 tgccctagca tctgctccgt acattaggaa ccggcggatg cttcgccctc gatcaggttg
     7141 cggtagcgca tgactaggat cgggccagcc tgccccgcct cctccttcaa atcgtactcc
     7201 ggcaggtcat ttgacccgat cagcttgcgc acggtgaaac agaacttctt gaactctccg
     7261 gcgctgccac tgcgttcgta gatcgtcttg aacaaccatc tggcttctgc cttgcctgcg
     7321 gcgcggcgtg ccaggcggta gagaaaacgg ccgatgccgg gatcgatcaa aaagtaatcg
     7381 gggtgaaccg tcagcacgtc cgggttcttg ccttctgtga tctcgcggta catccaatca
     7441 gctagctcga tctcgatgta ctccggccgc ccggtttcgc tctttacgat cttgtagcgg
     7501 ctaatcaagg cttcaccctc ggataccgtc accaggcggc cgttcttggc cttcttcgta
     7561 cgctgcatgg caacgtgcgt ggtgtttaac cgaatgcagg tttctaccag gtcgtctttc
     7621 tgctttccgc catcggctcg ccggcagaac ttgagtacgt ccgcaacgtg tggacggaac
     7681 acgcggccgg gcttgtctcc cttcccttcc cggtatcggt tcatggattc ggttagatgg
     7741 gaaaccgcca tcagtaccag gtcgtaatcc cacacactgg ccatgccggc cggccctgcg
     7801 gaaacctcta cgtgcccgtc tggaagctcg tagcggatca cctcgccagc tcgtcggtca
     7861 cgcttcgaca gacggaaaac ggccacgtcc atgatgctgc gactatcgcg ggtgcccacg
     7921 tcatagagca tcggaacgaa aaaatctggt tgctcgtcgc ccttgggcgg cttcctaatc
     7981 gacggcgcac cggctgccgg cggttgccgg gattctttgc ggattcgatc agcggccgct
     8041 tgccacgatt caccggggcg tgcttctgcc tcgatgcgtt gccgctgggc ggcctgcgcg
     8101 gccttcaact tctccaccag gtcatcaccc agcgccgcgc cgatttgtac cgggccggat
     8161 ggtttgcgac cgctcacgcc gattcctcgg gcttgggggt tccagtgcca ttgcagggcc
     8221 ggcagacaac ccagccgctt acgcctggcc aaccgcccgt tcctccacac atggggcatt
     8281 ccacggcgtc ggtgcctggt tgttcttgat tttccatgcc gcctccttta gccgctaaaa
     8341 ttcatctact catttattca tttgctcatt tactctggta gctgcgcgat gtattcagat
     8401 agcagctcgg taatggtctt gccttggcgt accgcgtaca tcttcagctt ggtgtgatcc
     8461 tccgccggca actgaaagtt gacccgcttc atggctggcg tgtctgccag gctggccaac
     8521 gttgcagcct tgctgctgcg tgcgctcgga cggccggcac ttagcgtgtt tgtgcttttg
     8581 ctcattttct ctttacctca ttaactcaaa tgagttttga tttaatttca gcggccagcg
     8641 cctggacctc gcgggcagcg tcgccctcgg gttctgattc aagaacggtt gtgccggcgg
     8701 cggcagtgcc tgggtagctc acgcgctgcg tgatacggga ctcaagaatg ggcagctcgt
     8761 acccggccag cgcctcggca acctcaccgc cgatgcgcgt gcctttgatc gcccgcgaca
     8821 cgacaaaggc cgcttgtagc cttccatccg tgacctcaat gcgctgctta accagctcca
     8881 ccaggtcggc ggtggcccat atgtcgtaag ggcttggctg caccggaatc agcacgaagt
     8941 cggctgcctt gatcgcggac acagccaagt ccgccgcctg gggcgctccg tcgatcacta
     9001 cgaagtcgcg ccggccgatg gccttcacgt cgcggtcaat cgtcgggcgg tcgatgccga
     9061 caacggttag cggttgatct tcccgcacgg ccgcccaatc gcgggcactg ccctggggat
     9121 cggaatcgac taacagaaca tcggccccgg cgagttgcag ggcgcgggct agatgggttg
     9181 cgatggtcgt cttgcctgac ccgcctttct ggttaagtac agcgataacc ttcatgcgtt
     9241 ccccttgcgt atttgtttat ttactcatcg catcatatac gcagcgaccg catgacgcaa
     9301 gctgttttac tcaaatacac atcacctttt tagacggcgg cgctcggttt cttcagcggc
     9361 caagctggcc ggccaggccg ccagcttggc atcagacaaa ccggccagga tttcatgcag
     9421 ccgcacggtt gagacgtgcg cgggcggctc gaacacgtac ccggccgcga tcatctccgc
     9481 ctcgatctct tcggtaatga aaaacggttc gtcctggccg tcctggtgcg gtttcatgct
     9541 tgttcctctt ggcgttcatt ctcggcggcc gccagggcgt cggcctcggt caatgcgtcc
     9601 tcacggaagg caccgcgccg cctggcctcg gtgggcgtca cttcctcgct gcgctcaagt
     9661 gcgcggtaca gggtcgagcg atgcacgcca agcagtgcag ccgcctcttt cacggtgcgg
     9721 ccttcctggt cgatcagctc gcgggcgtgc gcgatctgtg ccggggtgag ggtagggcgg
     9781 gggccaaact tcacgcctcg ggccttggcg gcctcgcgcc cgctccgggt gcggtcgatg
     9841 attagggaac gctcgaactc ggcaatgccg gcgaacacgg tcaacaccat gcggccggcc
     9901 ggcgtggtgg tgtcggccca cggctctgcc aggctacgca ggcccgcgcc ggcctcctgg
     9961 atgcgctcgg caatgtccag taggtcgcgg gtgctgcggg ccaggcggtc tagcctggtc
    10021 actgtcacaa cgtcgccagg gcgtaggtgg tcaagcatcc tggccagctc cgggcggtcg
    10081 cgcctggtgc cggtgatctt ctcggaaaac agcttggtgc agccggccgc gtgcagttcg
    10141 gcccgttggt tggtcaagtc ctggtcgtcg gtgctgacgc gggcatagcc cagcaggcca
    10201 gcggcggcgc tcttgttcat ggcgtaatgt ctccggttct agtcgcaagt attctacttt
    10261 atgcgactaa aacacgcgac aagaaaacgc caggaaaagg gcagggcggc agcctgtcgc
    10321 gtaacttagg acttgtgcga catgtcgttt tcagaagacg gctgcactga acgtcagaag
    10381 ccgactgcac tatagcagcg gaggggttgg atcaaagtac tttaaagtac tttgatcccg
    10441 aggggaaccc tgtggttggc atgcacatac aaatggacga acggataaac cttttcacgc
    10501 ccttttaaat atccgattat tctaataaac gctcttttct cttaggttta cccgccaata
    10561 tatcctgtca aacactgata gtttaaactg aaggcgggaa acgacaatct gatccaagct
    10621 caagctgctc tagcattcgc cattcaggct gcgcaactgt tgggaagggc gatcggtgcg
    10681 ggcctcttcg ctattacgcc agctggcgaa agggggatgt gctgcaaggc gattaagttg
    10741 ggtaacgcca gggttttccc agtcacgacg ttgtaaaacg acggccagtg ccaagcttgc
    10801 atgcctgcat gattgaagca aacggtatag caacggtgtt aacctgatct agtgatctct
    10861 tgcaatcctt aacggccacc taccgcaggt agcaaacggc gtccccctcc tcgatatctc
    10921 cgcggcgacc tctggctttt tccgcggaat tgcgcggtgg ggacggattc cacgagaccg
    10981 cgacgcaacc gcctctcgcc gctgggcccc acaccgctcg gtgccgtagc ctcacgggac
    11041 tctttctccc tcctcccccg ttataaattg gcttcatccc ctccttgcct catccatcca
    11101 aatcccagtc cccaatccca tcccttcgtc ggagaaattc atcgaagcga agcgaatcct
    11161 cgcgatcctc tcaaggtact gcgagttttc gatccccctc tcgacccctc gtatgtttgt
    11221 gtttgtcgta gcgtttgatt aggtatgctt tccctgtttg tgttcgtcgt agcgtttgat
    11281 taggtatgct ttccctgttc gtgttcatcg tagtgtttga ttaggtcgtg tgaggcgatg
    11341 gcctgctcgc gtccttcgat ctgtagtcga tttgcgggtc gtggtgtaga tctgcgggct
    11401 gtgatgaagt tatttggtgt gatctgctcg cctgattctg cgggttggct cgagtagata
    11461 tgatggttgg accggttggt tcgtttaccg cgctagggtt gggctgggat gatgttgcat
    11521 gcgccgttgc gcgtgatccc gcagcaggac ttgcgtttga ttgccagatc tcgttacgat
    11581 tatgtgattt ggtttggact ttttagatct gtagcttctg cttatgtgcc agatgcgcct
    11641 actgctcata tgcctgatga taatcataaa tggctgtgga actaactagt tgattgcgga
    11701 gtcatgtatc agctacaggt gtagggacta gctacaggtg tagggacttg cgtctaattg
    11761 tttggtcctt tactcatgtt gcaattatgc aatttagttt agattgtttg ttccactcat
    11821 ctaggctgta aaagggacac tgcttagatt gctgtttaat ctttttagta gattatatta
    11881 tattggtaac ttattacccc tattacatgc catacgtgac ttctgctcat gcctgatgat
    11941 aatcatagat cactgtggaa ttaattagtt gattgttgaa tcatgtttca tgtacatacc
    12001 acggcacaat tgcttagttc cttaacaaat gcaaatttta ctgatccatg tatgatttgc
    12061 gtggttctct aatgtgaaat actatagcta cttgttagta agaatcaggt tcgtatgctt
    12121 aatgctgtat gtgccttctg ctcatgcctg atgataatca tatatcactg gaattaatta
    12181 gttgatcgtt taatcatata tcaagtacat accatggcac aatttttagt cacttaaccc
    12241 atgcagattg aactggtccc tgcatgtttt gctaaattgt tctattctga ttagaccata
    12301 tatcatgtat ttttttttgg taatggttct cttattttaa atgctatata gttctggtac
    12361 ttgttagaaa gatctgcttc atagtttagt tgcctatccc tcgaattagg atgctgagca
    12421 gccgatccta tagctttgtt tcatgtatca attcttttgt gttcaacagt cagtttttgt
    12481 tagattcatt gtaacttatg gtcgcttact cttctggtcc tcaatgcttg caggaattcg
    12541 agctcggtac ctcgcgaatg catctagaat ggacaagaag tactccatcg gcctcgatat
    12601 cggcacaaac agcgtgggct gggccgtcat caccgacgag tacaaggtgc cttccaagaa
    12661 gttcaaggtc ctgggcaaca ccgatcgcca cagcatcaag aagaatctca ttggagctct
    12721 cctgttcgac tccggagaga cagccgaggc tacaaggctc aagcgcaccg ctaggcgcag
    12781 gtacacacgc aggaagaata ggatctgcta cctgcaggag atcttctcca acgagatggc
    12841 caaggtggac gattccttct tccaccgcct ggaggagagc ttcctcgtcg aggaagacaa
    12901 gaagcacgag aggcacccta tcttcggcaa catcgtggac gaggtcgcct accacgagaa
    12961 gtaccccaca atctaccacc tgaggaagaa gctcgtggac tccaccgata aggctgacct
    13021 ccgcctgatc tacctcgccc tggctcacat gatcaagttc aggggccact tcctgatcga
    13081 gggcgatctc aacccagaca atagcgatgt ggacaagctg ttcatccagc tcgtccagac
    13141 atacaatcag ctcttcgagg agaacccgat caatgcctcc ggcgtggacg ccaaggctat
    13201 cctgagcgct aggctctcca agagccgcag gctcgagaac ctgatcgccc agctgccagg
    13261 cgagaagaag aacggcctgt tcggcaatct catcgctctc tccctgggcc tcacaccgaa
    13321 cttcaagagc aatttcgatc tcgccgagga cgctaagctg cagctctcca aggacaccta
    13381 cgacgatgac ctggataacc tcctggccca gatcggcgat cagtacgctg acctgttcct
    13441 cgccgctaag aatctgtccg acgccatcct cctgagcgat atcctccgcg tgaacaccga
    13501 gatcacaaag gccccactct ccgctagcat gatcaagcgc tacgacgagc accaccagga
    13561 tctgaccctc ctgaaggctc tggtcaggca gcagctcccg gagaagtaca aggagatctt
    13621 cttcgatcag agcaagaacg gctacgctgg atacattgat ggcggcgctt cccaagagga
    13681 gttctacaag ttcatcaagc cgatcctgga gaagatggac ggcacagagg agctcctggt
    13741 gaagctcaat agggaggacc tcctgaggaa gcagcgcacc ttcgataacg gcagcatccc
    13801 tcaccagatt cacctcggag agctgcatgc tatcctgcgc aggcaagagg acttctaccc
    13861 cttcctcaag gataacaggg agaagattga gaagatcctg acattccgca ttccttacta
    13921 cgtgggacct ctggctaggg gaaattcccg cttcgcttgg atgacccgca agagcgagga
    13981 gacaatcaca ccttggaact tcgaggaagt ggtcgataag ggcgcctccg ctcagagctt
    14041 catcgagagg atgacaaatt tcgacaagaa cctgcctaat gagaaggtgc tccccaagca
    14101 ctccctcctg tacgagtact tcaccgtcta caacgagctc acaaaggtga agtatgtgac
    14161 cgagggaatg aggaagcctg ccttcctgag cggagagcag aagaaggcta tcgtggacct
    14221 cctgttcaag accaatagga aggtgacagt caagcagctc aaggaagact acttcaagaa
    14281 gatcgagtgc ttcgattccg tggagatcag cggcgtcgag gacaggttca acgcctccct
    14341 gggcacctac cacgatctcc tgaagatcat caaggataag gacttcctgg acaacgagga
    14401 gaatgaggat atcctcgagg acatcgtgct gaccctcaca ctgttcgagg atagggagat
    14461 gatcgaggag cgcctgaaga catacgccca cctcttcgat gacaaggtca tgaagcagct
    14521 gaagcgcagg cgctacacag gatggggcag gctgagccgc aagctcatca atggcatccg
    14581 cgacaagcag tccggcaaga caatcctcga cttcctgaag agcgatggct tcgctaacag
    14641 gaatttcatg cagctgatcc acgatgactc cctcaccttc aaggaagaca ttcagaaggc
    14701 tcaggtgtcc ggacagggcg acagcctgca cgagcacatc gccaacctcg ctggcagccc
    14761 tgctatcaag aagggcatcc tgcagaccgt gaaggtggtg gacgagctcg tgaaggtcat
    14821 gggcaggcac aagcccgaga acatcgtcat cgagatggcc cgcgagaatc agaccacaca
    14881 gaagggccag aagaactcca gggagcgcat gaagcgcatc gaggaaggca tcaaggagct
    14941 gggcagccag atcctcaagg agcacccagt ggagaacaca cagctgcaga atgagaagct
    15001 ctacctgtac tacctccaga atggcaggga tatgtatgtg gaccaggagc tggatatcaa
    15061 ccgcctctcc gattacgacg tggatcacat cgtccctcag tccttcctga aggatgacag
    15121 catcgacaat aaggtgctca ccaggagcga caagaaccgc ggcaagtccg ataatgtccc
    15181 cagcgaggaa gtggtcaaga agatgaagaa ctactggagg cagctcctga atgccaagct
    15241 gatcacacag aggaagttcg ataacctcac aaaggctgag cgcggcggcc tctccgagct
    15301 ggacaaggct ggcttcatca agaggcagct ggtggagaca cgccagatca caaagcacgt
    15361 cgctcagatc ctcgacagcc gcatgaacac aaagtacgat gagaatgaca agctgatcag
    15421 ggaggtgaag gtcatcaccc tgaagtccaa gctcgtgagc gacttcagga aggatttcca
    15481 gttctacaag gtccgcgaga tcaacaatta ccaccacgcc cacgacgctt acctcaacgc
    15541 cgtggtcggc acagctctga tcaagaagta cccaaagctc gagtccgagt tcgtgtacgg
    15601 cgactacaag gtgtacgatg tcaggaagat gatcgccaag tccgagcagg agatcggcaa
    15661 ggccaccgct aagtacttct tctacagcaa catcatgaat ttcttcaaga ccgagatcac
    15721 actggccaat ggcgagatca ggaagcgccc gctcatcgag acaaacggcg agacaggcga
    15781 gatcgtgtgg gacaagggca gggatttcgc taccgtgcgc aaggtcctct ccatgcctca
    15841 agtgaatatc gtcaagaaga ccgaagtcca gacaggcggc ttctccaagg agagcatcct
    15901 gcccaagagg aacagcgata agctcatcgc ccgcaagaag gactgggatc caaagaagta
    15961 cggtggcttc gactccccga cagtggccta cagcgtcctg gtggtcgcta aggtggagaa
    16021 gggcaagtcc aagaagctca agagcgtcaa ggagctcctg ggcatcacca tcatggagcg
    16081 ctccagcttc gagaagaatc caatcgattt cctggaggcc aagggctaca aggaagtgaa
    16141 gaaggacctg atcatcaagc tcccgaagta cagcctcttc gagctggaga acggcaggaa
    16201 gcgcatgctc gcttccgctg gagagctcca gaagggcaat gagctcgccc tgccatccaa
    16261 gtatgtgaac ttcctctacc tggcttccca ctacgagaag ctcaagggca gcccggagga
    16321 taacgagcag aagcagctgt tcgtcgagca gcacaagcac tacctcgacg agatcatcga
    16381 gcagatctcc gagttctcca agcgcgtgat cctggccgac gctaatctgg ataaggtcct
    16441 ctccgcctac aacaagcaca gggataagcc tatccgcgag caggctgaga atatcatcca
    16501 cctcttcacc ctgacaaacc tcggagctcc tgctgctttc aagtacttcg acaccacaat
    16561 cgataggaag cgctacacca gcacaaagga agtgctcgac gctaccctca tccaccagtc
    16621 catcaccggc ctctacgaga caaggattga cctgagccag ctcggcggcg atctgcagcc
    16681 aaagaagaag aggaaggtcg gcggctgagt cgagcatgca tctagagtcc gcaaaaatca
    16741 ccagtctctc tctacaaatc tatctctctc tatttttctc cagaataatg tgtgagt
//
